>Addgene plasmid #128824 | FUW-TetO-Gata3 | addgene full sequence | sequence record 252884 | Addgene NGS Result
TGGAGGTCGCTGAGTAGTGCGCGAGCAAAATTTAAGCTACAACAAGGCAAGGCTTGACCGACAATTGCAT
GAAGAATCTGCTTAGGGTTAGGCGTTTTGCGCTGCTTCGCGATGTACGGGCCAGATATACGCGTTGACAT
TGATTATTGACTAGTTATTAATAGTAATCAATTACGGGGTCATTAGTTCATAGCCCATATATGGAGTTCC
GCGTTACATAACTTACGGTAAATGGCCCGCCTGGCTGACCGCCCAACGACCCCCGCCCATTGACGTCAAT
AATGACGTATGTTCCCATAGTAACGCCAATAGGGACTTTCCATTGACGTCAATGGGTGGAGTATTTACGG
TAAACTGCCCACTTGGCAGTACATCAAGTGTATCATATGCCAAGTACGCCCCCTATTGACGTCAATGACG
GTAAATGGCCCGCCTGGCATTATGCCCAGTACATGACCTTATGGGACTTTCCTACTTGGCAGTACATCTA
CGTATTAGTCATCGCTATTACCATGGTGATGCGGTTTTGGCAGTACATCAATGGGCGTGGATAGCGGTTT
GACTCACGGGGATTTCCAAGTCTCCACCCCATTGACGTCAATGGGAGTTTGTTTTGGCACCAAAATCAAC
GGGACTTTCCAAAATGTCGTAACAACTCCGCCCCATTGACGCAAATGGGCGGTAGGCGTGTACGGTGGGA
GGTCTATATAAGCAGCGCGTTTTGCCTGTACTGGGTCTCTCTGGTTAGACCAGATCTGAGCCTGGGAGCT
CTCTGGCTAACTAGGGAACCCACTGCTTAAGCCTCAATAAAGCTTGCCTTGAGTGCTTCAAGTAGTGTGT
GCCCGTCTGTTGTGTGACTCTGGTAACTAGAGATCCCTCAGACCCTTTTAGTCAGTGTGGAAAATCTCTA
GCAGTGGCGCCCGAACAGGGACTTGAAAGCGAAAGGGAAACCAGAGGAGCTCTCTCGACGCAGGACTCGG
CTTGCTGAAGCGCGCACGGCAAGAGGCGAGGGGCGGCGACTGGTGAGTACGCCAAAAATTTTGACTAGCG
GAGGCTAGAAGGAGAGAGATGGGTGCGAGAGCGTCAGTATTAAGCGGGGGAGAATTAGATCGCGATGGGA
AAAAATTCGGTTAAGGCCAGGGGGAAAGAAAAAATATAAATTAAAACATATAGTATGGGCAAGCAGGGAG
CTAGAACGATTCGCAGTTAATCCTGGCCTGTTAGAAACATCAGAAGGCTGTAGACAAATACTGGGACAGC
TACAACCATCCCTTCAGACAGGATCAGAAGAACTTAGATCATTATATAATACAGTAGCAACCCTCTATTG
TGTGCATCAAAGGATAGAGATAAAAGACACCAAGGAAGCTTTAGACAAGATAGAGGAAGAGCAAAACAAA
AGTAAGACCACCGCACAGCAAGCGGCCGCTGATCTTCAGACCTGGAGGAGGAGATATGAGGGACAATTGG
AGAAGTGAATTATATAAATATAAAGTAGTAAAAATTGAACCATTAGGAGTAGCACCCACCAAGGCAAAGA
GAAGAGTGGTGCAGAGAGAAAAAAGAGCAGTGGGAATAGGAGCTTTGTTCCTTGGGTTCTTGGGAGCAGC
AGGAAGCACTATGGGCGCAGCGTCAATGACGCTGACGGTACAGGCCAGACAATTATTGTCTGGTATAGTG
CAGCAGCAGAACAATTTGCTGAGGGCTATTGAGGCGCAACAGCATCTGTTGCAACTCACAGTCTGGGGCA
TCAAGCAGCTCCAGGCAAGAATCCTGGCTGTGGAAAGATACCTAAAGGATCAACAGCTCCTGGGGATTTG
GGGTTGCTCTGGAAAACTCATTTGCACCACTGCTGTGCCTTGGAATGCTAGTTGGAGTAATAAATCTCTG
GAACAGATTTGGAATCACACGACCTGGATGGAGTGGGACAGAGAAATTAACAATTACACAAGCTTAATAC
ACTCCTTAATTGAAGAATCGCAAAACCAGCAAGAAAAGAATGAACAAGAATTATTGGAATTAGATAAATG
GGCAAGTTTGTGGAATTGGTTTAACATAACAAATTGGCTGTGGTATATAAAATTATTCATAATGATAGTA
GGAGGCTTGGTAGGTTTAAGAATAGTTTTTGCTGTACTTTCTATAGTGAATAGAGTTAGGCAGGGATATT
CACCATTATCGTTTCAGACCCACCTCCCAACCCCGAGGGGACCCGACAGGCCCGAAGGAATAGAAGAAGA
AGGTGGAGAGAGAGACAGAGACAGATCCATTCGATTAGTGAACGGATCGGCACTGCGTGCGCCAATTCTG
CAGACAAATGGCAGTATTCATCCACAATTTTAAAAGAAAAGGGGGGATTGGGGGGTACAGTGCAGGGGAA
AGAATAGTAGACATAATAGCAACAGACATACAAACTAAAGAATTACAAAAACAAATTACAAAAATTCAAA
ATTTTCGGGTTTATTACAGGGACAGCAGAGATCCAGTTTGGTTAGATCTCGAGTTTACCACTCCCTATCA
GTGATAGAGAAAAGTGAAAGTCGAGTTTACCACTCCCTATCAGTGATAGAGAAAAGTGAAAGTCGAGTTT
ACCACTCCCTATCAGTGATAGAGAAAAGTGAAAGTCGAGTTTACCACTCCCTATCAGTGATAGAGAAAAG
TGAAAGTCGAGTTTACCACTCCCTATCAGTGATAGAGAAAAGTGAAAGTCGAGTTTACCACTCCCTATCA
GTGATAGAGAAAAGTGAAAGTCGAGTTTACCACTCCCTATCAGTGATAGAGAAAAGTGAAAGTCGAGCTC
GGTACCCGGGTCGAGGTAGGCGTGTACGGTGGGAGGCCTATATAAGCAGAGCTCGTTTAGTGAACCGTCA
GATCGCCTGGAGACGCCATCCACGCTGTTTTGACCTCCATAGAAGACACCGGGACCGATCCAGCCTCCGC
GGCCCCGAATTCGGCTTATGGAGGTGACTGCGGACCAGCCGCGCTGGGTGAGCCACCATCACCCCGCGGT
CCTCAACGGTCAGCACCCAGACACGCACCACCCGGGCCTCGGCCATTCGTACATGGAAGCTCAGTATCCG
CTGACGGAAGAGGTGGACGTACTTTTTAACATCGATGGTCAAGGCAACCACGTCCCGTCCTACTACGGAA
ACTCCGTCAGGGCTACGGTGCAGAGGTATCCTCCGACCCACCACGGGAGCCAGGTATGCCGCCCGCCTCT
GCTGCACGGATCTCTGCCCTGGCTGGATGGCGGCAAAGCCCTGAGCAGCCACCACACCGCCTCGCCCTGG
AACCTCAGCCCCTTCTCCAAGACGTCCATCCACCACGGCTCTCCGGGGCCTCTGTCCGTTTACCCTCCGG
CTTCATCCTCTTCTCTGGCGGCCGGCCACTCCAGTCCTCATCTCTTCACCTTCCCGCCCACCCCGCCGAA
AGACGTCTCCCCAGACCCGTCGCTGTCCACCCCGGGATCCGCCGGGTCGGCCAGGCAAGATGAGAAAGAG
TGCCTCAAGTATCAGGTGCAGCTGCCAGATAGCATGAAGCTGGAGACGTCTCACTCTCGAGGCAGCATGA
CCACCCTGGGTGGGGCCTCATCCTCAGCCCACCACCCCATTACCACCTATCCGCCCTATGTGCCCGAGTA
CAGCTCTGGACTCTTCCCACCCAGCAGCCTGCTGGGAGGATCCCCTACCGGGTTCGGATGTAAGTCGAGG
CCCAAGGCACGATCCAGCACAGAAGGCAGGGAGTGTGTGAACTGCGGGGCAACCTCTACCCCACTGTGGC
GGCGAGATGGTACCGGGCACTACCTTTGCAATGCCTGCGGACTCTACCATAAAATGAATGGGCAGAACCG
GCCCCTTATCAAGCCCAAGCGAAGGCTGTCGGCAGCAAGGAGAGCAGGGACATCCTGCGCGAACTGTCAG
ACCACCACCACCACCCTCTGGAGGAGGAACGCTAATGGGGACCCGGTCTGCAATGCCTGTGGGCTGTACT
ACAAGCTTCATAATATTAACAGACCCCTGACTATGAAGAAAGAAGGCATCCAGACCCGAAACCGGAAGAT
GTCTAGCAAATCGAAAAAGTGCAAAAAGGTGCATGACGCGCTGGAGGACTTCCCCAAGAGCAGCTCCTTC
AACCCGGCCGCTCTCTCCAGACACATGTCATCCCTGAGCCACATCTCTCCCTTCAGCCACTCCAGCCACA
TGCTGACCACACCGACGCCCATGCATCCGCCCTCCGGCCTCTCCTTCGGACCTCACCACCCTTCCAGCAT
GGTCACCGCCATGGGTTAGAAGCCGAATTCGATATCAAGCTTATCGATAATCAACCTCTGGATTACAAAA
TTTGTGAAAGATTGACTGGTATTCTTAACTATGTTGCTCCTTTTACGCTATGTGGATACGCTGCTTTAAT
GCCTTTGTATCATGCTATTGCTTCCCGTATGGCTTTCATTTTCTCCTCCTTGTATAAATCCTGGTTGCTG
TCTCTTTATGAGGAGTTGTGGCCCGTTGTCAGGCAACGTGGCGTGGTGTGCACTGTGTTTGCTGACGCAA
CCCCCACTGGTTGGGGCATTGCCACCACCTGTCAGCTCCTTTCCGGGACTTTCGCTTTCCCCCTCCCTAT
TGCCACGGCGGAACTCATCGCCGCCTGCCTTGCCCGCTGCTGGACAGGGGCTCGGCTGTTGGGCACTGAC
AATTCCGTGGTGTTGTCGGGGAAATCATCGTCCTTTCCTTGGCTGCTCGCCTGTGTTGCCACCTGGATTC
TGCGCGGGACGTCCTTCTGCTACGTCCCTTCGGCCCTCAATCCAGCGGACCTTCCTTCCCGCGGCCTGCT
GCCGGCTCTGCGGCCTCTTCCGCGTCTTCGCCTTCGCCCTCAGACGAGTCGGATCTCCCTTTGGGCCGCC
TCCCCGCATCGATACCGTCGACCTCGAGACCTAGAAAAACATGGAGCAATCACAAGTAGCAATACAGCAG
CTACCAATGCTGATTGTGCCTGGCTAGAAGCACAAGAGGAGGAGGAGGTGGGTTTTCCAGTCACACCTCA
GGTACCTTTAAGACCAATGACTTACAAGGCAGCTGTAGATCTTAGCCACTTTTTAAAAGAAAAGGGGGGA
CTGGAAGGGCTAATTCACTCCCAACGAAGACAAGATATCCTTGATCTGTGGATCTACCACACACAAGGCT
ACTTCCCTGATTGGCAGAACTACACACCAGGGCCAGGGATCAGATATCCACTGACCTTTGGATGGTGCTA
CAAGCTAGTACCAGTTGAGCAAGAGAAGGTAGAAGAAGCCAATGAAGGAGAGAACACCCGCTTGTTACAC
CCTGTGAGCCTGCATGGGATGGATGACCCGGAGAGAGAAGTATTAGAGTGGAGGTTTGACAGCCGCCTAG
CATTTCATCACATGGCCCGAGAGCTGCATCCGGACTGTACTGGGTCTCTCTGGTTAGACCAGATCTGAGC
CTGGGAGCTCTCTGGCTAACTAGGGAACCCACTGCTTAAGCCTCAATAAAGCTTGCCTTGAGTGCTTCAA
GTAGTGTGTGCCCGTCTGTTGTGTGACTCTGGTAACTAGAGATCCCTCAGACCCTTTTAGTCAGTGTGGA
AAATCTCTAGCAGGGCCCGTTTAAACCCGCTGATCAGCCTCGACTGTGCCTTCTAGTTGCCAGCCATCTG
TTGTTTGCCCCTCCCCCGTGCCTTCCTTGACCCTGGAAGGTGCCACTCCCACTGTCCTTTCCTAATAAAA
TGAGGAAATTGCATCGCATTGTCTGAGTAGGTGTCATTCTATTCTGGGGGGTGGGGTGGGGCAGGACAGC
AAGGGGGAGGATTGGGAAGACAATAGCAGGCATGCTGGGGATGCGGTGGGCTCTATGGCTTCTGAGGCGG
AAAGAACCAGCTGGGGCTCTAGGGGGTATCCCC
[124 nt withheld, positions 5914-6037]
C
[91 nt withheld, positions 6039-6129]
A
[49 nt withheld, positions 6131-6179]
CCTTTGACGTTGGAGTCCACGTTCTTT
[37 nt withheld, positions 6207-6243]
ACCCTATCTCGGTCTATTCTTTTGATTTATAAGGGATTTTGCCGATTTCGGCCTATTGGTTAAAAAATGA
GCTGATTTAACAAAAATTTAACGCGAATTAATTCTGTGGAATGTGTGTCAGTTAGGGTGTGGAAAGTCCC
CAGGCTCCCCAGCAGGCAGAAGTATGCAAAGCATGCATCTCAATTAGTCAGCAACCAGGTGTGGAAAGTC
CCCAGGCTCCCCAGCAGGCAGAAGTATGCAAAGCATGCATCTCAATTAGTCAGCAACCATAGTCCCGCCC
CTAACTCCGCCCATCCCGCCCCTAACTCCGCCCAGTTCCGCCCATTCTCCGCCCCATGGCTGACTAATTT
TTTTTATTTATGCAGAGGCCGAGGCCGCCTCTGCCTCTGAGCTATTCCAGAAGTAGTGAGGAGGCTTTTT
TGGAGGCCTAGGCTTTTGCAAAAAGCTCCCGGGAGCTTGTATATCCATTTTCGGATCTGATCAGCACGTG
TTGACAATTAATCATCGGCATAGTATATCGGCATAGTATAATACGACAAGGTGAGGAACTAAACCATGGC
CAAGTTGACCAGTGCCGTTCCGGTGCTCACCGCGCGCGACGTCGCCGGAGCGGTCGAGTTCTGGACCGAC
CGGCTCGGGTTCTCCCGGGACTTCGTGGAGGACGACTTCGCCGGTGTGGTCCGGGACGACGTGACCCTGT
TCATCAGCGCGGTCCAGGACCAGGTGGTGCCGGACAACACCCTGGCCTGGGTGTGGGTGCGCGGCCTGGA
CGAGCTGTACGCCGAGTGGTCGGAGGTCGTGTCCACGAACTTCCGGGACGCCTCCGGGCCGGCCATGACC
GAGATCGGCGAGCAGCCGTGGGGGCGGGAGTTCGCCCTGCGCGACCCGGCCGGCAACTGCGTGCACTTCG
TGGCCGAGGAGCAGGACTGACACGTGCTACGAGATTTCGATTCCACCGCCGCCTTCTATGAAAGGTTGGG
CTTCGGAATCGTTTTCCGGGACGCCGGCTGGATGATCCTCCAGCGCGGGGATCTCATGCTGGAGTTCTTC
GCCCACCCCAACTTGTTTATTGCAGCTTATAATGGTTACAAATAAAGCAATAGCATCACAAATTTCACAA
ATAAAGCATTTTTTTCACTGCATTCTAGTTGTGGTTTGTCCAAACTCATCAATGTATCTTATCATGTCTG
TATACCGTCGACCTCTAGCTAGAGCTTGGCGTAATCATGGTCATAGCTGTTTCCTGTGTGAAATTGTTAT
CCGCTCACAATTCCACACAACATACGAGCCGGAAGCATAAAGTGTAAAGCCTGGGGTGCCTAATGAGTGA
GCTAACTCACATTAATTGCGTTGCGCTCACTGCCCGCTTTCCAGTCGGGAAACCTGTCGTGCCAGCTGCA
TTAATGAATCGGCCAACGCGCGGGGAGAGGCGGTTTGCGTATTGGGCGCTCTTCCGCTTCCTCGCTCACT
GACTCGCTGCGCTCGGTCGTTCGGCTGCGGCGAGCGGTATCAGCTCACTCAAAGGCGGTAATACGGTTAT
CCACAGAATCAGGGGATAACGCAGGAAAGAACATGTGAGCAAAAGGCCAGCAAAAGGCCAGGAACCGTAA
AAAGGCCGCGTTGCTGGCGTTTTTCCATAGGCTCCGCCCCCCTGACGAGCATCACAAAAATCGACGCTCA
AGTCAGAGGTGGCGAAACCCGACAGGACTATAAAGATACCAGGCGTTTCCCCCTGGAAGCTCCCTCGTGC
GCTCTCCTGTTCCGACCCTGCCGCTTACCGGATACCTGTCCGCCTTTCTCCCTTCGGGAAGCGTGGCGCT
TTCTCATAGCTCACGCTGTAGGTATCTCAGTTCGGTGTAGGTCGTTCGCTCCAAGCTGGGCTGTGTGCAC
GAACCCCCCGTTCAGCCCGACCGCTGCGCCTTATCCGGTAACTATCGTCTTGAGTCCAACCCGGTAAGAC
ACGACTTATCGCCACTGGCAGCAGCCACTGGTAACAGGATTAGCAGAGCGAGGTATGTAGGCGGTGCTAC
AGAGTTCTTGAAGTGGTGGCCTAACTACGGCTACACTAGAAGAACAGTATTTGGTATCTGCGCTCTGCTG
AAGCCAGTTACCTTCGGAAAAAGAGTTGGTAGCTCTTGATCCGGCAAACAAACCACCGCTGGTAGCGGTG
GTTTTTTTGTTTGCAAGCAGCAGATTACGCGCAGAAAAAAAGGATCTCAAGAAGATCCTTTGATCTTTTC
TACGGGGTCTGACGCTCAGTGGAACGAAAACTCACGTTAAGGGATTTTGGTCATGAGATTATCAAAAAGG
ATCTTCACCTAGATCCTTTTAAATTAAAAATGAAGTTTTAAATCAATCTAAAGTATATATGAGTAAACTT
GGTCTGACAGTTACCAATGCTTAATCAGTGAGGCACCTATCTCAGCGATCTGTCTATTTCGTTCATCCAT
AGTTGCCTGACTCCCCGTCGTGTAGATAACTACGATACGGGAGGGCTTACCATCTGGCCCCAGTGCTGCA
ATGATACCGCGAGACCCACGCTCACCGGCTCCAGATTTATCAGCAATAAACCAGCCAGCCGGAAGGGCCG
AGCGCAGAAGTGGTCCTGCAACTTTATCCGCCTCCATCCAGTCTATTAATTGTTGCCGGGAAGCTAGAGT
AAGTAGTTCGCCAGTTAATAGTTTGCGCAACGTTGTTGCCATTGCTACAGGCATCGTGGTGTCACGCTCG
TCGTTTGGTATGGCTTCATTCAGCTCCGGTTCCCAACGATCAAGGCGAGTTACATGATCCCCCATGTTGT
GCAAAAAAGCGGTTAGCTCCTTCGGTCCTCCGATCGTTGTCAGAAGTAAGTTGGCCGCAGTGTTATCACT
CATGGTTATGGCAGCACTGCATAATTCTCTTACTGTCATGCCATCCGTAAGATGCTTTTCTGTGACTGGT
GAGTACTCAACCAAGTCATTCTGAGAATAGTGTATGCGGCGACCGAGTTGCTCTTGCCCGGCGTCAATAC
GGGATAATACCGCGCCACATAGCAGAACTTTAAAAGTGCTCATCATTGGAAAACGTTCTTCGGGGCGAAA
ACTCTCAAGGATCTTACCGCTGTTGAGATCCAGTTCGATGTAACCCACTCGTGCACCCAACTGATCTTCA
GCATCTTTTACTTTCACCAGCGTTTCTGGGTGAGCAAAAACAGGAAGGCAAAATGCCGCAAAAAAGGGAA
TAAGGGCGACACGGAAATGTTGAATACTCATACTCTTCCTTTTTCAATATTATTGAAGCATTTATCAGGG
TTATTGTCTCATGAGCGGATACATATTTGAATGTATTTAGAAAAATAAACAAATAGGGGTTCCGCGCACA
TTTCCCCGAAAAGTGCCACCTGACGTCGACGGATCGGGAGATCTCCCGATCCCCTATGGTGCACTCTCAG
TACAATCTGCTCTGATGCCGCATAGTTAAGCCAGTATCTGCTCCCTGCTTGTGTGT
Features (pLannotate 1.2.2; 32 found; start..end, strand, type, name):
    136..515     +  enhancer       CMV enhancer: human cytomegalovirus immediate early enhancer
    516..715     +  promoter       CMV promoter: human cytomegalovirus (CMV) immediate early promoter
    733..913     +  LTR            5' LTR (truncated): truncated 5' long terminal repeat (LTR) from HIV-1
    960..1085    +  misc_feature   HIV-1 Ψ: packaging signal of human immunodeficiency virus type 1
   1069..1432    +  CDS            HIV-1 gag (fragment): gag protein from human immunodeficiency virus 1; gag
   1578..1811    +  misc_feature   RRE: The Rev response element (RRE) of HIV-1 allows for Rev-dependent mRNA export from the nucleus to the cytoplasm.
   2188..2288    +  CDS            Rev (fragment): human immunodeficiency virus 1 (HIV-1) Rev protein; rev; enhances nuclear export of unspliced and incompletely spliced viral mRNAs
   2338..2455    +  misc_feature   cPPT/CTS: central polypurine tract and central termination sequence of HIV-1
   2512..2782    +  protein_bind   tetracycline response element: contains seven copies of the tetracycline operator tetO tetracycline repressor TetR
   2793..2810    +  misc_feature   MCS (fragment): pUC18/19 multiple cloning site
   2815..2853    +  promoter       minimal CMV promoter: human cytomegalovirus (CMV) immediate early promoter
   2958..4286    +  CDS            Gata3: GATA3_MOUSE - Also known as Gata-3. Experimental evidence at protein level: Swiss-Prot protein existence level 1. Transcriptional activator which binds to the enhancer of the T-cell receptor alpha and delta genes. Binds to the consensus sequence 5'-AGATAG-3'. Required for the T-helper 2 (Th2) differentiation process following immune and inflammatory responses. From Mus musculus (Mouse).
   4295..4319    +  misc_feature   MCS (fragment): pBluescript multiple cloning site
   4319..4907    +  misc_feature   WPRE: woodchuck hepatitis virus posttranscriptional regulatory element
   4844..5425    +  CDS            nef (fragment): NEF_HV1H2 - Experimental evidence at protein level: Swiss-Prot protein existence level 1. Extracellular Nef protein targets CD4(+) T-lymphocytes for apoptosis by interacting with CXCR4 surface receptors. From Human immunodeficiency virus type 1 group M subtype B (isolate HXB2) (HIV-1).
   5432..5612    +  LTR            5' LTR (truncated): truncated 5' long terminal repeat (LTR) from HIV-1
   5644..5868    +  polyA_signal   bGH poly(A) signal: bovine growth hormone polyadenylation signal
   5872..5893    +  promoter       SV40 promoter (fragment): SV40 enhancer and early promoter
   5914..6342    +  rep_origin     f1 ori (sequence partly withheld): f1 bacteriophage origin of replication; arrow indicates direction of (+) strand synthesis
   6356..6685    +  promoter       SV40 promoter: SV40 enhancer and early promoter
   6733..6780    +  promoter       EM7 promoter: synthetic bacterial promoter&nbsp
   6799..7173    +  CDS            BleoR: antibiotic-binding protein; Sh ble from Streptoalloteichus hindustanus; confers resistance to bleomycin, phleomycin, and Zeocin™
   7183..7308    +  CDS            ble (fragment): BLE_KLEPN - Experimental evidence at protein level: Swiss-Prot protein existence level 1. Binding protein with a strong affinity to the bleomycin family of antibiotics. Binds to CL990; an antimitotic-antibiotic compound. From Klebsiella pneumoniae.
   7303..7424    +  polyA_signal   SV40 poly(A) signal: SV40 polyadenylation signal
   7497..7513    -  protein_bind   lac operator: The lac repressor binds to the lac operator to inhibit transcription in E. coli. This inhibition can be relieved by adding lactose or isopropyl-β-D-thiogalactopyranoside (IPTG). lac repressor encoded by lacI
   7521..7551    -  promoter       lac promoter: promoter for the E. coli lac operon
   7566..7587    -  protein_bind   CAP binding site: CAP binding activates transcription in the presence of cAMP. E. coli catabolite activator protein
   7600..7692    -  CDS            lacI (fragment): lac repressor; lacI; The lac repressor binds to the lac operator to inhibit transcription in E. coli. This inhibition can be relieved by adding lactose or isopropyl-β-D-thiogalactopyranoside (IPTG).
   7875..8463    -  rep_origin     ori: high-copy-number ColE1/pMB1/pBR322/pUC origin of replication
   8634..9494    -  CDS            AmpR: β-lactamase; bla; confers resistance to ampicillin, carbenicillin, and related antibiotics
   9495..9599    -  promoter       AmpR promoter: bla
   9658..9710    -  misc_feature   bom (fragment): basis of mobility region from pBR322
