[The description below was written by a language model from this plasmid's Addgene catalogue record and pLannotate feature annotations shown in this document.]
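Description:
FUW-TetO-Gata3 is an HIV-1-based lentiviral transfer plasmid built on the FUW-TetO backbone for doxycycline-dependent expression of mouse Gata3. It is propagated in E. coli as a high-copy plasmid through a ColE1/pUC-type origin with ampicillin selection (AmpR), and it also carries an f1 origin. Outside the viral region sits an SV40/EM7-driven BleoR cassette with an SV40 poly(A) signal, which could confer Zeocin resistance on the plasmid itself. Because it lies downstream of the 3' LTR, it would not be packaged into the viral genome.

A CMV enhancer/promoter is fused to a truncated 5' LTR and drives transcription of the viral genomic RNA in packaging cells. This is followed by the Ψ packaging signal with a gag fragment, the Rev response element for Rev-dependent nuclear export, and the cPPT/CTS that aids nuclear import of the reverse-transcribed genome. The internal expression cassette consists of a tetracycline response element with seven tetO repeats joined to a minimal CMV promoter, placed upstream of the Gata3 coding sequence (about 1.3 to 1.4 kb). A WPRE follows to enhance transcript stability and expression, and then a second truncated LTR and a bGH poly(A) signal. The TRE/minimal promoter is essentially silent on its own, so induction requires a tetracycline-controlled transactivator supplied separately; none is annotated in this plasmid. No epitope tag or reporter is annotated on Gata3. Gata3 is a GATA-family transcriptional activator, and the associated publication title indicates use in lineage conversion of cells into trophoblast stem-like cells by inducible transcription factor expression.
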