Addgene plasmid #128824: FUW-TetO-Gata3
Purpose: dox-dependent expression of mouse Gata3
Depositing lab: Yossi Buganim. Depositing organization: Hebrew University. Publication: Extensive Nuclear Reprogramming Underlies Lineage Conversion into Functional Trophoblast Stem-like Cells. Benchetrit H, Herman S, van Wietmarschen N, Wu T, Makedonski K, Maoz N, Yom Tov N, Stave D, Lasry R, Zayat V, Xiao A, Lansdorp PM, Sebban S, Buganim Y. Cell Stem Cell. 2015 Nov 5;17(5):543-56. doi: 10.1016/j.stem.2015.08.006. Epub 2015 Sep 24. PubMed 26412562.
Backbone
  Vector backbone: FUW-TetO
  Vector type: Lentiviral
Growth in bacteria
  Bacterial resistance: Ampicillin, 100 μg/mL
  Growth temperature: 37°C
  Growth strain: NEB Stable
  Copy number: High Copy
Gene/Insert
  Gene/Insert name: Gata3
  Species: M. musculus (mouse)
  Insert size (bp): 1400
  Entrez Gene: Gata3 (a.k.a. Gata-3, jal)
  Cloning method: Restriction Enzyme; 5′ cloning site Unknown (unknown if destroyed); 3′ cloning site Unknown (unknown if destroyed)
Terms and licenses: Academic/Nonprofit Terms; Industry Terms: Not Available to Industry
How to cite: FUW-TetO-Gata3 was a gift from Yossi Buganim (Addgene plasmid # 128824 ; http://n2t.net/addgene:128824 ; RRID:Addgene_128824)
